>Addgene plasmid #46144 | pT2-eab2-[GTR] | depositor full sequence | sequence record 64923 | pT2-eab2-[GTR] sequence 8831 bps
CCACCTAAATTGTAAGCGTTAATATTTTGTTAAAATTCGCGTTAAATTTTTGTTAAATCAGCTCATTTTT
TAACCAATAGGCCGAAATCGGCAAAATCCCTTATAAATCAAAAGAATAGACCGAGATAGGGT
[37 nt withheld, positions 133-169]
AAAGAACGTGGACTCCAACGTCAAAGG
[49 nt withheld, positions 197-245]
T
[91 nt withheld, positions 247-337]
G
[124 nt withheld, positions 339-462]
CCCATTCGCCATTCAGGCTGCGCAACTGTTGGGAAGGGCGATCGGTGCGGGCCTCTTCGCTATTACGCCA
GCTGGCGAAAGGGGGATGTGCTGCAAGGCGATTAAGTTGGGTAACGCCAGGGTTTTCCCAGTCACGACGT
TGTAAAACGACGGCCAGTGAGCGCGCGTAATACGACTCACTATAGGGCGAATTGGGTACCGGCATATGGT
TCTTGACAGAGGTGTAAAAAGTACTCAAAAATTTTACTCAAGTGAAAGTACAAGTACTTAGGGAAAATTT
TACTCAATTAAAAGTAAAAGTATCTGGCTAGAATCTTACTTGAGTAAAAGTAAAAAAGTACTCCATTAAA
ATTGTACTTGAGTATTAGATCCTGGTTCTTTCCGCCTCAGAAGCCATAGAGCCCACCGCATCCCCAGCAT
GCCTGCTATTGTCTTCCCAATCCTCCCCCTTGCTGTCCTGCCCCACCCCACCCCCCAGAATAGAATGACA
CCTACTCAGACAATGCGATGCAATTTCCTCATTTTATTAGGAAAGGACAGTGGGAGTGGCACCTTCCAGG
GTCAAGGAAGGCACGGGGGAGGGGCAAACAACAGATGGCTGGCAACTAGAAGGCACAGTCGAGGCTGATC
AGCGGTTTCATAACTTCGTATAGTACACATTATACGAAGTTATGGGTCGATGGTGAGATCTGGACTAGAG
GGTCGATGGTGATGCTTGGATAACTTCGTATAGCATACATTATACGAAGTTATTAGGGATAACAGGGTAA
TGAAGTTCCTATTCCGAAGTTCCTATTCTTCAAATAGTATAGGAACTTCGTGTGTGTGTGTGTGTGTGTG
TGTGAAGTTCCTATTCCGAAGTTCCTATTCTCTAGAAAGTATAGGAACTTCTCGAGACTAATCCGGAGTG
TGTGTGTGTTTCTGACGTGTCTCTCTCTTCCCTTTTTTTTTTCAGGTCGACAAACTCTTCGCGGTCGGAA
GAAGAGAAGAACCACCATGGTGAGCAAGGGCGAGGAGGATAACATGGCCATCATCAAGGAGTTCATGCGC
TTCAAGGTGCACATGGAGGGCTCCGTGAACGGCCACGAGTTCGAGATCGAGGGCGAGGGCGAGGGCCGCC
CCTACGAGGGCACCCAGACCGCCAAGCTGAAGGTGACCAAGGGTGGCCCCCTGCCCTTCGCCTGGGACAT
CCTGTCCCCTCAGTTCATGTACGGCTCCAAGGCCTACGTGAAGCACCCCGCCGACATCCCCGACTACTTG
AAGCTGTCCTTCCCCGAGGGCTTCAAGTGGGAGCGCGTGATGAACTTCGAGGACGGCGGCGTGGTGACCG
TGACCCAGGACTCCTCCCTGCAGGACGGCGAGTTCATCTACAAGGTGAAGCTGCGCGGCACCAACTTCCC
CTCCGACGGCCCCGTAATGCAGAAGAAGACCATGGGCTGGGAGGCCTCCTCCGAGCGGATGTACCCCGAG
GACGGCGCCCTGAAGGGCGAGATCAAGCAGAGGCTGAAGCTGAAGGACGGCGGCCACTACGACGCTGAGG
TCAAGACCACCTACAAGGCCAAGAAGCCCGTGCAGCTGCCCGGCGCCTACAACGTCAACATCAAGTTGGA
CATCACCTCCCACAACGAGGACTACACCATCGTGGAACAGTACGAACGCGCCGAGGGCCGCCACTCCACC
GGCGGCATGGACGAGCTGTACAAGTAAAGCGGCCGCGACTCTAGATCATAATCAGCCATACCACATTTGT
AGAGGTTTTACTTGCTTTAAAAAACCTCCCACACCTCCCCCTGAACCTGAAACATAAAATGAATGCAATT
GTTGTTGTTAACTTGTTTATTGCAGCTTATAATGGTTACAAATAAAGCAATAGCATCACAAATTTCACAA
ATAAAGCATTTTTTTCACTGCATTCTAGTTGTGGTTTGTCCAAACTCATCAATGTATCTTAAAGCTTGCA
GATCTGCGACTCTAGAGGATCTGCGACTCTAGAGGATCATAATCAGCCATACCACATTTGTAGAGGTTTT
ACTTGCTTTAAAAAACCTCCCACACCTCCCCCTGAACCTGAAACATAAAATGAATGCAATTGTTGTTGTT
AACTTGTTTATTGCAGCTTATAATGGTTACAAATAAAGCAATAGCATCACAAATTTCACAAATAAAGCAT
TTTTTTCACTGCATTCTAGTTGTGGTTTGTCCAAACTCATCAATGTATCTTATCATGTCTGATCTGATCT
AGAGGATCATAATCAGCCATACCACATTTGTAGAGGTTTTACTTGCTTTAAAAAACCTCCCACACCTCCC
CCTGAACCTGAAACATAAAATGAATGCAATTGTTGTTGTTAACTTGTTTATTGCAGCTTATAATGGTTAC
AAATAAAGCAATAGCATCACAAATTTCACAAATAAAGCATTTTTTTCACTGCATTCTAGTTGTGGTTTGT
CCAAACTCATCAATGTATCTTATCATGTCTGGATCATCATCGATGAATTAATTCGAGCTCCACCGCGGTG
GCGGCCGCTTTACTTGTACAGCTCGTCCATGCCGAGAGTGATCCCGGCGGCGGTCACGAACTCCAGCAGG
ACCATGTGATCGCGCTTCTCGTTGGGGTCTTTGCTCAGGGCGGACTGGGTGCTCAGGTAGTGGTTGTCGG
GCAGCAGCACGGGGCCGTCGCCGATGGGGGTGTTCTGCTGGTAGTGGTCGGCGAGCTGCACGCTGCCGTC
CTCGATGTTGTGGCGGATCTTGAAGTTCACCTTGATGCCGTTCTTCTGCTTGTCGGCCATGATATAGACG
TTGTGGCTGTTGTAGTTGTACTCCAGCTTGTGCCCCAGGATGTTGCCGTCCTCCTTGAAGTCGATGCCCT
TCAGCTCGATGCGGTTCACCAGGGTGTCGCCCTCGAACTTCACCTCGGCGCGGGTCTTGTAGTTGCCGTC
GTCCTTGAAGAAGATGGTGCGCTCCTGGACGTAGCCTTCGGGCATGGCGGACTTGAAGAAGTCGTGCTGC
TTCATGTGGTCGGGGTAGCGGCTGAAGCACTGCACGCCGTAGGTCAGGGTGGTCACGAGGGTGGGCCAGG
GCACGGGCAGCTTGCCGGTGGTGCAGATGAACTTCAGGGTCAGCTTGCCGTAGGTGGCATCGCCCTCGCC
CTCGCCGGACACGCTGAACTTGTGGCCGTTTACGTCGCCGTCCAGCTCGACCAGGATGGGCACCACCCCG
GTGAACAGCTCCTCGCCCTTGCTCACCATGGTGGCGACCGGTGGATCCGTCGAGGAATTCTTTGCCAAAA
TGATGAGACAGCACAACAACCAGCACGTTGCCCAGGAGCTGTAGGAAAGAGAAGAAGGCATGAACATGGT
TAGCAGAGGGATCCGAAGTTCCTATACTATTTGAAGAATAGGAACTTCGGAATAGGAACTTCCTGGCCTT
GGGGGAGGGGGAGGCCAGAATGAGAAGTTCCTATACTTTCTAGAGAATAGGAACTTCTAACTATAACGGT
CCTAAGGTAGCGAATAACTTCGTATAATGTGTACTATACGAAGTTATGGGTCGATGGTGATGCTTGGCAA
TTCGGGTCGATGGTGAAGCTTGGATAACTTCGTATAATGTATGCTATACGAAGTTATGCTAGCTAAAGTA
GGTCACACCCTGCTGCAGCACTGCCTGCACAAAGAACTTCCCATGCCGGCTATCCATCAAGTGTGCAACA
TGCTCACCAGCACCCTCAAAACTGTAGTTAAAAATCACATTTATGGCTGTTAAAGAGAGATTAGCCAGAA
CACAACTTTATATTAAGACTTAACACCCATTTCACACCGGCCTATTCAATGTTCAATGTCGTGCCTACGA
CTGGTCACGTTAAATTACCGACATTCTCACCTGCCACATCCACTAACGCTACAAAAAAGTTAAGATACAG
CCAATATTTATTAAATGTAACATAGATTATCAAAAGAACCACCACTTATAAATCAAACCTAGTAGATAAC
TACAAAGAGACCGTTATGAACTGTCTAAAGACTTCATCAAATCATATTTATCCATTTACACATTTTACTT
AACATTAATAGATAGAAACTATAATTAAACGCTTAAAAACTGTAAAACCAACTCACCTTGGGTTTGGGGG
GTTGTCGACTTAAGAGAATGGGTTACAAGCAGATGATATTCCGCACTAGCTGCGTGTGGAGGAGCTCAAA
GTGAGGCTGAAAAGCTGGGCGCGCTCTTTTATATGACGGCACATACCCGGCTCTAGCCATAAAAGGTAAA
CTTTCGGAGCTCTGTGCTCTGATTGGTCCAGCGTCACACACCCGGCTGTCGCGTGCACATTGCTACACTT
GCTTCTTGCAACTTGAGAGTGAAAGAAGGGGAAGCTTAACTGGTTAAAGAACAAGGCCATGGCGATTTCC
TATAAAACTGGAATTTTTATTTGCAAATTTTAACACAGAATTTTTCGTATTTTTCTGCGACAACGCCAAG
ACTCAATTAAACTTTTCAAAAAGTCTGTGCAGAGTTACAAGTGGCAGAATGCGTCATAATGATGGATGCC
TCCATGATCCTGTGTTGTGTTTTCAATCTAACACAACAGCAGCTCTGTAGGTCATTTACCTCTTGTGTTC
ACGAAATACCGTAATACAAACAATGGGGGATCTAATGAGTACTTTTCCATGTATAAAATGGACATTTTTT
TTATCCAAATTAGGATGACACTACTTGTAGTATGTTGTATGAGCAACTAGCTGGTCTTAGCTCAGTAGTA
ATGCACTTTAAGAAAGTGCTTTAATAACTTTGAATGAATGGGACCTGCATTCCATGCCACATTGCTTCAC
TATTTTTGTGTGTACAAGTTACACAATGATGTATAAAGTGAGTGATAGCAGTTACATTTTTGCAAGTGGG
CCTACCTCAGGTTTAATGTTCATTAGAAATGTTATATGTCAAGTCTTGATCTTAAATAGTTAAATTTTCT
GTTCATAATTTCATGTCGTGTCTATGCAGACATAACATTTCTTTTTAAAGAGGTTTATAAGGATAAATCC
TAAGAACATAATTCTCATTAAAAGTAGAAAAAAAAAACACTGAAAGTGTTGGTGATCAGCTACAATAAAT
AATATTTTGCACACATTTCAGATATTGCCACACTGAATAACAGATAAAGCTGTGCTTGAGCAGCAGTGAT
CATGATAAACTACATGTGACTTTTTACTGTGTAACTTGGGAGTAATGCACATGGCCTTCAGTGGGAGTTA
TAAACAAAAACAGCTGATTGTGTTAAAAGTGCTTGCTGATACCAAGGACAATGAGGTGATGTGACTTTTA
TTTTGTTTTTGGCAAATTCCAAGTATTTTGACAAGACTTTTTACAATTCTGAGCATTTTACCTCTAAAAT
ATGGAAGTTTCTCAGAGTAAACGTTGAGTATAGGTAATGACTAGGCCCACACAGAATCTGTGCGCACAGA
AATCTGCAGATTTCCCCAGATCTTTAGCCCATCATTGAGTTTATTTATTGACTTGTGTATTTGGATTTGC
TCTTTAGTGTTTGGACTCTCAGCAGTAAAAATTAACTCACACTGAACTAAACTGAACTGAACTTAAACTC
TTAAAAAATGGACTGACACAGTTTCAATTTACTATACTAATCCTCTAAGTTAAGCTGCTTTGACACAATC
TACATTGTAAAAGCACTCTAGCTTGCATGCCTGAGAATTTCAGAATGTAATGATACCTTTGTTAGATAAG
GCTGTTTACATCTGATAGTGGACCTTAAGCCGACACTTAAATGATAAAAACGGCAAAGAATTGCAAGTTT
GATTTGCATTGGAAAGGGTCGCTGGCTTTTGTGTTACACGCCCCTTATTTGTGCTTGATTAGATGATCCC
CCTGCTCGAGCCGGGCCCAAGTGATCTCCAAAAAATAAGTACTTTTTGACTGTAAATAAAATTGTAAGGA
GTAAAAAGTACTTTTTTTTCTAAAAAAATGTAATTAAGTAAAAGTAAAAGTATTGATTTTTAATTGTACT
CAAGTAAAGTAAAAATCCCCAAAAATAATACTTAAGTACAGTAATCAAGTAAAATTACTCAAGTACTTTA
CACCTCTGGTTCTTGACCCCCTACCTTCAGCAAGCCCAGCAGATCCACTAGTTCTAGAGCGGCCGCCACC
GCGGTGGAGCTCCAGCTTTTGTTCCCTTTAGTGAGGGTTAATTGCGCGCTTGGCGTAATCATGGTCATAG
CTGTTTCCTGTGTGAAATTGTTATCCGCTCACAATTCCACACAACATACGAGCCGGAAGCATAAAGTGTA
AAGCCTGGGGTGCCTAATGAGTGAGCTAACTCACATTAATTGCGTTGCGCTCACTGCCCGCTTTCCAGTC
GGGAAACCTGTCGTGCCAGCTGCATTAATGAATCGGCCAACGCGCGGGGAGAGGCGGTTTGCGTATTGGG
CGCTCTTCCGCTTCCTCGCTCACTGACTCGCTGCGCTCGGTCGTTCGGCTGCGGCGAGCGGTATCAGCTC
ACTCAAAGGCGGTAATACGGTTATCCACAGAATCAGGGGATAACGCAGGAAAGAACATGTGAGCAAAAGG
CCAGCAAAAGGCCAGGAACCGTAAAAAGGCCGCGTTGCTGGCGTTTTTCCATAGGCTCCGCCCCCCTGAC
GAGCATCACAAAAATCGACGCTCAAGTCAGAGGTGGCGAAACCCGACAGGACTATAAAGATACCAGGCGT
TTCCCCCTGGAAGCTCCCTCGTGCGCTCTCCTGTTCCGACCCTGCCGCTTACCGGATACCTGTCCGCCTT
TCTCCCTTCGGGAAGCGTGGCGCTTTCTCATAGCTCACGCTGTAGGTATCTCAGTTCGGTGTAGGTCGTT
CGCTCCAAGCTGGGCTGTGTGCACGAACCCCCCGTTCAGCCCGACCGCTGCGCCTTATCCGGTAACTATC
GTCTTGAGTCCAACCCGGTAAGACACGACTTATCGCCACTGGCAGCAGCCACTGGTAACAGGATTAGCAG
AGCGAGGTATGTAGGCGGTGCTACAGAGTTCTTGAAGTGGTGGCCTAACTACGGCTACACTAGAAGGACA
GTATTTGGTATCTGCGCTCTGCTGAAGCCAGTTACCTTCGGAAAAAGAGTTGGTAGCTCTTGATCCGGCA
AACAAACCACCGCTGGTAGCGGTGGTTTTTTTGTTTGCAAGCAGCAGATTACGCGCAGAAAAAAAGGATC
TCAAGAAGATCCTTTGATCTTTTCTACGGGGTCTGACGCTCAGTGGAACGAAAACTCACGTTAAGGGATT
TTGGTCATGAGATTATCAAAAAGGATCTTCACCTAGATCCTTTTAAATTAAAAATGAAGTTTTAAATCAA
TCTAAAGTATATATGAGTAAACTTGGTCTGACAGTTACCAATGCTTAATCAGTGAGGCACCTATCTCAGC
GATCTGTCTATTTCGTTCATCCATAGTTGCCTGACTCCCCGTCGTGTAGATAACTACGATACGGGAGGGC
TTACCATCTGGCCCCAGTGCTGCAATGATACCGCGAGACCCACGCTCACCGGCTCCAGATTTATCAGCAA
TAAACCAGCCAGCCGGAAGGGCCGAGCGCAGAAGTGGTCCTGCAACTTTATCCGCCTCCATCCAGTCTAT
TAATTGTTGCCGGGAAGCTAGAGTAAGTAGTTCGCCAGTTAATAGTTTGCGCAACGTTGTTGCCATTGCT
ACAGGCATCGTGGTGTCACGCTCGTCGTTTGGTATGGCTTCATTCAGCTCCGGTTCCCAACGATCAAGGC
GAGTTACATGATCCCCCATGTTGTGCAAAAAAGCGGTTAGCTCCTTCGGTCCTCCGATCGTTGTCAGAAG
TAAGTTGGCCGCAGTGTTATCACTCATGGTTATGGCAGCACTGCATAATTCTCTTACTGTCATGCCATCC
GTAAGATGCTTTTCTGTGACTGGTGAGTACTCAACCAAGTCATTCTGAGAATAGTGTATGCGGCGACCGA
GTTGCTCTTGCCCGGCGTCAATACGGGATAATACCGCGCCACATAGCAGAACTTTAAAAGTGCTCATCAT
TGGAAAACGTTCTTCGGGGCGAAAACTCTCAAGGATCTTACCGCTGTTGAGATCCAGTTCGATGTAACCC
ACTCGTGCACCCAACTGATCTTCAGCATCTTTTACTTTCACCAGCGTTTCTGGGTGAGCAAAAACAGGAA
GGCAAAATGCCGCAAAAAAGGGAATAAGGGCGACACGGAAATGTTGAATACTCATACTCTTCCTTTTTCA
ATATTATTGAAGCATTTATCAGGGTTATTGTCTCATGAGCGGATACATATTTGAATGTATTTAGAAAAAT
AAACAAATAGGGGTTCCGCGCACATTTCCCCGAAAAGTG
Features (pLannotate 1.2.2; 32 found; start..end, strand, type, name):
     34..462     -  rep_origin     f1 ori (sequence partly withheld): f1 bacteriophage origin of replication; arrow indicates direction of (+) strand synthesis
    467..622     -  CDS            lacZα (fragment): LacZα fragment of β-galactosidase; lacZ fragment
    630..648     +  promoter       T7 promoter: promoter for bacteriophage T7 RNA polymerase
    834..852     -  promoter       SV40 promoter (fragment): SV40 enhancer and early promoter
    856..1080    -  polyA_signal   bGH poly(A) signal: bovine growth hormone polyadenylation signal
   1102..1135    +  protein_bind   lox5171: Cre-mediated recombination occurs in the 8-bp core sequence (GTACACAT). lox5171 sites are compatible with each other, but incompatible with loxP or loxN sites (Lee and Saito, 1988). Cre recombinase
   1182..1215    +  protein_bind   loxP: Cre-mediated recombination occurs in the 8-bp core sequence (GCATACAT). Cre recombinase
   1306..1353    +  protein_bind   FRT: FLP-mediated recombination occurs in the 8-bp core sequence TCTAGAAA (Turan and Bode, 2011). FLP recombinase from the Saccharomyces cerevisiae 2μ plasmid
   1421..1438    +  misc_feature   Ad SA (fragment): adenovirus major late transcript splice acceptor (Friedrich and Soriano, 1991)
   1459..2166    +  CDS            mCherry: mCherry is a basic (constitutively fluorescent) red fluorescent protein published in 2004, derived from Discosoma sp.. It is reported to be a very rapidly-maturing monomer with low acid sensitivity.
   2186..2269    +  CDS            large T antigen (fragment): large T antigen from SV40 (simian virus 40)
   2292..2413    +  polyA_signal   SV40 poly(A) signal: SV40 polyadenylation signal
   2457..2540    +  CDS            large T antigen (fragment): large T antigen from SV40 (simian virus 40)
   2563..2684    +  polyA_signal   SV40 poly(A) signal: SV40 polyadenylation signal
   2707..2790    +  CDS            large T antigen (fragment): large T antigen from SV40 (simian virus 40)
   2813..2947    +  polyA_signal   SV40 poly(A) signal: SV40 polyadenylation signal
   2967..2991    +  misc_feature   MCS (fragment): pBluescript multiple cloning site
   2992..3711    -  CDS            EGFP: the original enhanced GFP (Yang et al., 1996) mammalian codon-optimized
   3791..3832    -  intron         β-globin intron (fragment): intron from rabbit β-globin gene
   3916..3949    -  protein_bind   FRT (minimal): supports FLP-mediated excision but not integration (Turan and Bode, 2011) FLP recombinase from the Saccharomyces cerevisiae 2μ plasmid
   3976..4009    -  protein_bind   lox5171: Cre-mediated recombination occurs in the 8-bp core sequence (GTACACAT). lox5171 sites are compatible with each other, but incompatible with loxP or loxN sites (Lee and Saito, 1988). Cre recombinase
   4056..4089    -  protein_bind   loxP: Cre-mediated recombination occurs in the 8-bp core sequence (GCATACAT). Cre recombinase
   4718..4742    -  promoter       chicken β-actin promoter (fragment): contains a 21-bp deletion relative to the standard chicken β-actin promoter
   6594..6634    -  misc_feature   MCS (fragment): pBluescript multiple cloning site
   6647..6665    -  promoter       T3 promoter: promoter for bacteriophage T3 RNA polymerase
   6710..6726    -  protein_bind   lac operator: The lac repressor binds to the lac operator to inhibit transcription in E. coli. This inhibition can be relieved by adding lactose or isopropyl-β-D-thiogalactopyranoside (IPTG). lac repressor encoded by lacI
   6734..6764    -  promoter       lac promoter: promoter for the E. coli lac operon
   6779..6800    -  protein_bind   CAP binding site: CAP binding activates transcription in the presence of cAMP. E. coli catabolite activator protein
   6813..6905    -  CDS            lacI (fragment): lac repressor; lacI; The lac repressor binds to the lac operator to inhibit transcription in E. coli. This inhibition can be relieved by adding lactose or isopropyl-β-D-thiogalactopyranoside (IPTG).
   7088..7676    -  rep_origin     ori: high-copy-number ColE1/pMB1/pBR322/pUC origin of replication
   7847..8707    -  CDS            AmpR: β-lactamase; bla; confers resistance to ampicillin, carbenicillin, and related antibiotics
   8708..8812    -  promoter       AmpR promoter: bla
