[The description below was written by a language model from this plasmid's Addgene catalogue record and pLannotate feature annotations shown in this document.]
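Description:
pT2-eab2-[GTR] is an 8.8 kb Tol2 transposon plasmid for zebrafish transgenesis, built in pBluescript II KS+. It is maintained in E. coli at high copy through the ColE1/pUC origin and selected with ampicillin (AmpR). It keeps the usual Bluescript elements: f1 ori, lacZα remnants and flanking T7/T3 promoters. The roughly 6.5 kb insert sits between KpnI and SpeI. The feature table does not annotate the Tol2 arms, but the vector type and name indicate that the cassette is meant to be integrated by Tol2 transposition.

The payload is a FlEx-type green-to-red switch reporter. Expression is driven by a 2.3 kb composite regulatory region described by the depositor. It comprises a 0.2 kb Xenopus EF1α enhancer plus 2.1 kb of zebrafish β-actin 2 sequence, which covers the enhancer/promoter, first exon and part of the first intron. This region lies in the unannotated stretch upstream of the cassette; the short "chicken β-actin promoter" hit there is probably a homology match to it.

EGFP and mCherry are placed back to back in opposite orientations, with EGFP initially in the sense orientation relative to the promoter. Each reporter has its own splice acceptor to complete the truncated intron: rabbit β-globin for EGFP and a synthetic acceptor for mCherry. Three SV40 poly(A) signals follow mCherry, and a bGH poly(A) lies outside the cassette.

The reporter pair is flanked by oppositely oriented loxP and lox5171 pairs and by annotated FRT sites. Cre, and per the associated publication Flp, can therefore invert the cassette and switch expression from EGFP to mCherry. The construct is used to generate reporter lines that reveal recombinase activity in live zebrafish.
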