Addgene plasmid #46144: pT2-eab2-[GTR]
Purpose: This plasmid can be used to make a transgene that expresses EGFP but can be switched to express mCherry if inverted.
Depositing lab: Wenbiao Chen. Depositing organization: Vanderbilt University. Publication: FlEx-based transgenic reporter lines for visualization of Cre and Flp activity in live zebrafish. Boniface EJ, Lu J, Victoroff T, Zhu M, Chen W. Genesis. 2009 Jul;47(7):484-91. doi: 10.1002/dvg.20526. PubMed 19415631.
Backbone
  Vector backbone: pBluescript II KS+
  Backbone manufacturer: stratagene
  Total vector size (bp): 8831
  Vector type: Cre/Lox ; Tol2 zebrafish transgenic expression
Growth in bacteria
  Bacterial resistance: Ampicillin, 100 μg/mL
  Growth temperature: 37°C
  Growth strain: DH5alpha
  Copy number: High Copy
Gene/Insert
  Gene/Insert name: EGFP/mCherry (alt names: EGFP; mCherry)
  Insert size (bp): 6500
  Cloning method: Restriction Enzyme; 5′ cloning site KpnI (not destroyed); 3′ cloning site SpeI (not destroyed)
  Sequencing primers: 5′ M13R; 3′ M13F
Terms and licenses: Academic/Nonprofit Terms; Industry Terms: Not Available to Industry
Depositor comments: This plasmid can be used to make a transgene that expresses EGFP but can be switched to express mCherry if inverted. This reporter is controlled by a 2.3 kb regulatory sequence consisting of 0.2 kb Xenopus EF1alpha enhancer and 2.1 kb zebrafish beta-actin 2 sequence including the 1.5 kb enhancer/promoter sequence, the 1st exon (86 bp) and part of the 1st intron (490 bp). To generate a complete intron, the splice acceptor from the rabbit beta-globin gene was placed upstream of the EGFP reporter and a synthetic splice acceptor was placed upstream of the mCherry reporter. The synthetic splice acceptor contains the zebrafish consensus sequence along with intronic and exonic splice enhancers. There are some discrepancies between Addgene's and the depositor's sequence--these do not affect plasmid function.
How to cite: pT2-eab2-[GTR] was a gift from Wenbiao Chen (Addgene plasmid # 46144 ; http://n2t.net/addgene:46144 ; RRID:Addgene_46144)
