>Addgene plasmid #46144 | pT2-eab2-[GTR] | addgene partial sequence | sequence record 66235 | mCherry-R 5'-TTGGTCACCTTCAGCTTGG-3'
TCGCCCTCGATCTCGAACTCGTGGCCGTTCACGGAGCCCTCCATGTGCACCTTGAAGCGCATGAACTCCT
TGATGATGGCCATGTTATCCTCCTCGCCCTTGCTCACCATGGTGGTTCTTCTCTTCTTCCGACCGCGAAG
AGTTTGTCGACCTGAAAAAAAAAAGGGAAGAGAGAGACACGTCAGAAACACACACACACTCCGGATTAGT
CTCGAGAAGTTCCTATACTTTCTAGAGAATAGGAACTTCGGAATAGGAACTTCACACACACACACACACA
CACACACGAAGTTCCTATACTATTTGAAGAATAGGAACTTCGGAATAGGAACTTCATTACCCTGTTATCC
CTAATAACTTCGTATAATGTATGCTATACGAAGTTATCCAAGCATCACCATCGACCCTCTAGTCCAGATC
TCACCATCGACCCATAACTTCGTATAATGTGTACTATACGAAGTTATGGGCCCAAGTGATCTCCAAAAAA
TAAGTAAACCGCTGATCAGCCTCGACTGTGCCTTCTAGTTGCCAGCCATCTGTTGTTTGCCCCTCCCCCG
TGCCTTCCTTGACCCTGGAAGGTGCCACTCCCACTGTCCTTTCCTAATAAAATGAGGAAATTGCATCGCA
TTGTCTGAGTAGGTGTCATTCTATTCTGGGGGGTGGGGTGGGGCAGGACAGCAAGGGGGAGGATTGGGAA
GACAATAGCAGGCATGCTGGGGATGCGGTGGGCTCTATGGCTTCTGAGGCGGAAAGAACCAGGATCTAAT
ACTCAAGTACAATTTTAATG
