>Addgene plasmid #46144 | pT2-eab2-[GTR] | addgene partial sequence | sequence record 66236 | EGFP_N
CGCCCTTGCTCACCATGGTGGCGACCGGTGGATCCGTCGAGGAATTCTTTGCCAAAATGATGAGACAGCA
CAACAACCAGCACGTTGCCCAGGAGCTGTAGGAAAGAGAAGAAGGCATGAACATGGTTAGCAGAGGTCCG
AAGTTCCTATACTATTTGAAGAATAGGAACTTCGGAATAGGAACTTCCTGGCCTTGGGGGAGGGGGAGGC
CAGAATGAGAAGTTCCTATACTTTCTAGAGAATAGGAACTTCTAACTATAACGGTCCTAAGGTAGCGAAT
AACTTCGTATAATGTGTACTATACGAAGTTATGGGTCGATGGTGATGCTTGGCAATTCGGGTCGATGGTG
AAGCTTGGATAACTTCGTATAATGTATGCTATACGAAGTTATGCTAGCTAAAGTAGGTCACACCCTGCTG
CAGCACTGCCTGCACAAAGAACTTCCCATGCCGGCTATCCATCAAGTGTGCAACATGCTCACCAGCACCC
TCAAAACTGTAGTTAAAAATCACATTTATGGCTGTTGAAGAGAGATTAGCCAGAACACAACTTTATATTA
AGACTTAACACCCATTTCACACCGGCCCATTCAATGTTCAATGTCGTGCCTACGACTGGTCACGTTAAAT
TACCGACATTCTCACCTGCCACATCCACTAACGCTACAAAAAAAGTTAAGATACAGCCAATATTTATTAA
ATGTAACAGATATTATCAAAAGAACCACCATTTATAAATCAAACCTAGTAGATAACTACAAAGAGACCGT
TATGAACTGTCTAAAGACTTCATCAAATCATATTTATCCATTTACACATTTTACTTAACATTAATAGATA
GAAACTATAATTAAACGCTTAAA
