>Addgene plasmid #46144 | pT2-eab2-[GTR] | addgene partial sequence | sequence record 66237 | EGFP_C
TCGGCATGGACGAGCTGTACAAGTAAAGCGGCCGCCACCGCGGTGGAGCTCGAATTAATTCATCGATGAT
GATCCAGACATGATAAGATACATTGATGAGTTTGGACAAACCACAACTAGAATGCAGTGAAAAAAATGCT
TTATTTGTGAAATTTGTGATGCTATTGCTTTATTTGTAACCATTATAAGCTGCAATAAACAAGTTAACAA
CAACAATTGCATTCATTTTATGTTTCAGGTTCAGGGGGAGGTGTGGGAGGTTTTTTAAAGCAAGTAAAAC
CTCTACAAATGTGGTATGGCTGATTATGATCCTCTAGATCAGATCCAGACATGATAAGATACATTGATGA
GTTTGGACAAACCACAACTAGAATGCAGTGAAAAAAATGCTTTATTTGTGAAATTTGTGATGCTATTGCT
TTATTTGTAACCATTATAAGCTGCAATAAACAAGTTAACAACAACAATTGCATTCATTTTATGTTTCAGG
TTCAGGGGGAGGTGTGGGAGGTTTTTTAAAGCAAGTAAAACCTCTACAAATGTGGTATGGCTGATTATGA
TCCTCTAGAGTCGCAGATCCTCTAGAGTCGCANATCTGCAAGCTTAAGATACATTGATGAGTTTGGACAA
ACCACAACTAGAATGCAGTGAAAAAAATGCTTTATTTGTGAAATTTGTGATGCTATTGCTTTATTTGTAA
CCATTATAAGCTGCAATAAACAAGTTAACAACAACA
