>Addgene plasmid #46144 | pT2-eab2-[GTR] | addgene partial sequence | sequence record 66238 | M13_pUC_rev
ACGCCAAGCGCGCAATTAACCCTCACTAAAGGGAACAAAAGCTGGAGCTCCACCGCGGTGGCGGCCGCTC
TAGAACTAGTGGATCTGCTGGGCTTGCTGAAGGTAGGGGGTCAAGAACCAGAGGTGTAAAGTACTTGAGT
AATTTTACTTGATTACTGTACTTAAGTATTATTTTTGGGGATTTTTACTTTACTTGAGTACAATTAAAAA
TCAATACTTTTACTTTTACTTAATTACATTTTTTTAGAAAAAAAAGTACTTTTTACTCCTTACAATTTTA
TTTACAGTCAAAAAGTACTTATTTTTTGGAGATCACTTGGGCCCGGCTCGAGCAGGGGGATCATCTAATC
AAGCACAAATAAGGGGCGTGTAACACAAAAGCCAGCGACCCTTTCCAATGCAAATCAAACTTGCAATTCT
TTGCCGTTTTTATCATTTAAGTGTCGGCTTAAGGTCCACTATCAGATGTAAACAGCCTTATCTAACAAAG
GTATCATTACATTCTGAAATTCTCAGGCATGCAAGCTAGAGTGCTTTTACAATGTAGATTGTGTCAAAGC
AGCTTAACTTAGAAGATTAGTATAGTAAATTGAAACTGTGTCAGTCCATTTTTAAGAGTTTAAGTTCAGT
TCAGTTTAGTTCAGTGTGGGTTAATTTTTACTGCTGAGAGTCCAAACACTAAAGAGCAAATCCAAATACA
CAAGTCAATAAATAAACTCAATGATGGGCTAAAGATCTGGGGAAATCTACAGATTTCTGTGCGCACAGTC
AGGGCCTAGGCATTACCTATACTCAACGTTTACTCTGAGAAACTTCCATATTTTAGAGGCAAAATGCTCA
GAATTGTAAAAAGTCTTGTCAAATA
